>Addgene plasmid #103177 | LSB-hsa-miR-10a-5p | addgene full sequence | sequence record 208784 | Addgene NGS Partial Result
GGCTCCGGTGCCCGTCAGTGGGCAGAGCGCACATCGCCCACAGTCCCCGAGAAGTTGTGGGGAGGGGTCG
GCAATTGAACCGGTGCCTAGAGAAGGTGGCGCGGGGTAAACTGGGAAAGTGATGTCGTGTACTGGCTCCG
CCTTTTTCCCGAGGGTGGGGGAGAACCGTATATAAGTGCAGTAGTCGCCGTGAACGTTCTTTTTCGCAAC
GGGTTTGCCGCCAGAACACAGGTAAGTGCCGTGTGTGGTTCCCGCGGGCCTGGCCTCTTTACGGGTTATG
GCCCTTGCGTGCCTTGAATTACTTCCACCTGGCTGCAGTACGTGATTCTTGATCCCGAGCTTCGGGTTGG
AAGTGGGTGGGAGAGTTCGAGGCCTTGCGCTTAAGGAGCCCCTTCGCCTCGTGCTTGAGTTGAGGCCTGG
CCTGGGCGCTGGGGCCGCCGCGTGCGAATCTGGTGGCACCTTCGCGCCTGTCTCGCTGCTTTCGATAAGT
CTCTAGCCATTTAAAATTTTTGATGACCTGCTGCGACGCTTTTTTTCTGGCAAGATAGTCTTGTAAATGC
GGGCCAAGATCTGCACACTGGTATTTCGGTTTTTGGGGCCGCGGGCGGCGACGGGGCCCGTGCGTCCCAG
CGCACATGTTCGGCGAGGCGGGGCCTGCGAGCGCGGCCACCGAGAATCGGACGGGGGTAGTCTCAAGCTG
GCCGGCCTGCTCTGGTGCCTGGCCTCGCGCCGCCGTGTATCGCCCCGCCCTGGGCGGCAAGGCTGGCCCG
GTCGGCACCAGTTGCGTGAGCGGAAAGATGGCCGCTTCCCGGCCCTGCTGCAGGGAGCTCAAAATGGAGG
ACGCGGCGCTCGGGAGAGCGGGCGGGTGAGTCACCCACACAAAGGAAAAGGGCCTTTCCGTCCTCAGCCG
TCGCTTCATGTGACTCCACGGAGTACCGGGCGCCGTCCAGGCACCTCGATTAGTTCTCGAGCTTTTGGAG
TACGTCGTCTTTAGGTTGGGGGGAGGGGTTTTATGCGATGGAGTTTCCCCACACTGAGTGGGTGGAGACT
GAAGTTAGGCCAGCTTGGCACTTGATGTAATTCTCCTTGGAATTTGCCCTTTTTGAGTTTGGATCTTGGT
TCATTCTCAAGCCTCAGACAGTGGTTCAAAGTTTTTTTCTTCCATTTCAGGTGTCGTGAGAAGGGCGAAT
TCGACCCAAGTTTGTACAAAAAAGCAGGCTGGATCCAGGTGCCACCATGGTGAGCGAGCTGATTAAGGAG
AACATGCACATGAAGCTGTACATGGAGGGCACCGTGAACAACCACCACTTCAAGTGCACATCCGAGGGCG
AAGGCAAGCCCTACGAGGGCACCCAGACCATGAGAATCAAGGCGGTCGAGGGCGGCCCTCTCCCCTTCGC
CTTCGACATCCTGGCTACCAGCTTCATGTACGGCAGCAAAACCTTCATCAACCACACCCAGGGCATCCCC
GACTTCTTTAAGCAGTCCTTCCCCGAGGGCTTCACATGGGAGAGAGTCACCACATACGAAGATGGGGGCG
TGCTGACCGCTACCCAGGACACCAGCCTCCAGGACGGCTGCCTCATCTACAACGTCAAGATCAGAGGGGT
GAACTTCCCATCCAACGGCCCTGTGATGCAGAAGAAAACACTCGGCTGGGAGGCCTCCACCGAGACACTG
TACCCCGCTGACGGCGGCCTGGAAGGCAGAGCCGACATGGCCCTGAAGCTCGTGGGCGGGGGCCACCTGA
TCTGCAACCTTAAGACCACATACAGATCCAAGAAACCCGCTAAGAACCTCAAGATGCCCGGCGTCTACTA
TGTGGACAGGAGACTGGAAAGAATCAAGGAGGCCGACAAAGAGACATACGTCGAGCAGCACGAGGTGGCT
GTGGCCAGATACTGCGACCTCCCTAGCAAACTGGGGCACAAACTTAATTGAGAATTCTACCACCCAGCTT
TCTTGTACAAAGTGGTACGTCTCAAGACCAGAGGTCTCTGCTTGTCTCAGTCACAAATTCGGATCTACAG
GGTACACAAATTCGGATCTACAGGGTACACAAATTCGGATCTACAGGGTACACAAATTCGGATCTACAGG
GTACAACCAGAAGAGACCTGTGCTTCACTCCTCAGGTGCAGGCTGCCTATCAGAAGGTGGTGGCTGGTGT
GGCCAATGCCCTGGCTCACAAATACCACTGAGATCTTTTTCCCTCTGCCAAAAATTATGGGGACATCATG
AAGCCCCTTGAGCATCTGACTTCTGGCTAATAAAGGAAATTTATTTTCATTGCAATAGTGTGTTGGAATT
TTTTGTGTCTCTCACTCGGAAGGACATATGGGAGGGCAAATCATTTAAAACATCAGAATGAGTATTTGGT
TTAGAGTTTGGCAACATATGCCCATATGCTGGCTGCCATGAACAAAGGTTGGCTATAAAGAGGTCATCAG
TATATGAAACAGCCCCCTGCTGTCCATTCCTTATTCCATAGAAAAGCCTTGACTTGAGGTTAGATTTTTT
TTATATTTTGTTTTGTGTTATTTTTTTCTTTAACATCCCTAAAATTTTCCTTACATGTTTTACTAGCCAG
ATTTTTCCTCCTCTCCTGACTACTCCCAGTCATAGCTGTCCCTCTTCTCTTATGGAGATCCCGAGCGGTG
CGTTTTTATGCTTGTAGTATTGTATAATGTTTTTAAGATCCAAGCTTCTGACCTCTTCTCTTCCTCCCAC
AGGGCCTCGAGACAATTGCATCGATGGTACCAGTGAAAGTCTGCAATGAATTCGAGTTGGCGCGCCTGTC
ATTCTAAATCTCTCTTTCAGCCTAAAGCTTTTTCCCCGTATCCCCCCAGGTGTCTGCAGGCTCAAAGAGC
AGCGAGAAGCGTTCAGAGGAAAGCGATCCCGTGCCACCTTCCCCGTGCCCGGGCTGTCCCCGCACGCTGC
CGGCTCGGGGATGCGGGGGGAGCGCCGGACCGGAGCGGAGCCCCGGGCGGCTCGCTGCTGCCCCCTAGCG
GGGGAGGGACGTAATTACATCCCTGGGGGCTTTGGGAGGGGGCTGTCCCCGTGAGCTCCCAGGCGCGCCT
GTCATTCTAAATCTCTCTTTCAGCCTAAAGCTTTTTCCCCGTATCCCCCCAGGTGTCTGCAGGCTCAAAG
AGCAGCGAGAAGCGTTCAGAGGAAAGCGATCCCGTGCCACCTTCCCCGTGCCCGGGCTGTCCCCGCACGC
TGCCGGCTCGGGGATGCGGGGGGAGCGCCGGACCGGAGCGGAGCCCCGGGCGGCTCGCTGCTGCCCCCTA
GCGGGGGAGGGACGTAATTACATCCCTGGGGGCTTTGGGGGGGGGCTGTCCCCGTGAGCTCCCAGGCGCG
CCAACTCGGTACCGTATCGATGTCGACGTTAACGCTAGTGATATCAACTTTGTATAGAAAAGTTGGCTCC
GAATTCGCCCTTGACAGCAGAGATCCAGTTTGGTTAATTAATTGGCTCCGGTGCCCGTCAGTGGGCAGAG
CGCACATCGCCCACAGTCCCCGAGAAGTTGTGGGGAGGGGTCGGCAATTGAACCGGTGCCTAGAGAAGGT
GGCGCGGGGTAAACTGGGAAAGTGATGTCGTGTACTGGCTCCGCCTTTTTCCCGAGGGTGGGGGAGAACC
GTATATAAGTGCAGTAGTCGCCGTGAACGTTCTTTTTCGCAACGGGTTTGCCGCCAGAACACAGGTAAGT
GCCGTGTGTGGTTCCCGCGGGCCTGGCCTCTTTACGGGTTATGGCCCTTGCGTGCCTTGAATTACTTCCA
CCTGGCTGCAGTACGTGATTCTTGATCCCGAGCTTCGGGTTGGAAGTGGGTGGGAGAGTTCGAGGCCTTG
CGCTTAAGGAGCCCCTTCGCCTCGTGCTTGAGTTGAGGCCTGGCCTGGGCGCTGGGGCCGCCGCGTGCGA
ATCTGGTGGCACCTTCGCGCCTGTCTCGCTGCTTTCGATAAGTCTCTAGCCATTTAAAATTTTTGATGAC
CTGCTGCGACGCTTTTTTTCTGGCAAGATAGTCTTGTAAATGCGGGCCAAGATCTGCACACTGGTATTTC
GGTTTTTGGGGCCGCGGGCGGCGACGGGGCCCGTGCGTCCCAGCGCACATGTTCGGCGAGGCGGGGCCTG
CGAGCGCGGCCACCGAGAATCGGACGGGGGTAGTCTCAAGCTGGCCGGCCTGCTCTGGTGCCTGGCCTCG
CGCCGCCGTGTATCGCCCCGCCCTGGGCGGCAAGGCTGGCCCGGTCGGCACCAGTTGCGTGAGCGGAAAG
ATGGCCGCTTCCCGGCCCTGCTGCAGGGAGCTCAAAATGGAGGACGCGGCGCTCGGGAGAGCGGGCGGGT
GAGTCACCCACACAAAGGAAAAGGGCCTTTCCGTCCTCAGCCGTCGCTTCATGTGACTCCACGGAGTACC
GGGCGCCGTCCAGGCACCTCGATTAGTTCTCGAGCTTTTGGAGTACGTCGTCTTTAGGTTGGGGGGAGGG
GTTTTATGCGATGGAGTTTCCCCACACTGAGTGGGTGGAGACTGAAGTTAGGCCAGCTTGGCACTTGATG
TAATTCTCCTTGGAATTTGCCCTTTTTGAGTTTGGATCTTGGTTCATTCTCAAGCCTCAGACAGTGGTTC
AAAGTTTTTTTCTTCCATTTCAGGTGTCGTGAGAAGGGCGAATTCGACCCAAGTTTGTACAAAAAAGCAG
GCTGACCGCCACCATGGTGAGCAAGGGCGAGGAGCTGTTCACCGGGGTGGTGCCCATCCTGGTCGAGCTG
GACGGCGACGTAAACGGCCACAAGTTCAGCGTGAGGGGCGAGGGCGAGGGCGATGCCACCAACGGCAAGC
TGACCCTGAAGTTCATCTGCACCACCGGCAAGCTGCCCGTGCCCTGGCCCACCCTCGTGACCACCCTGAG
CCACGGCGTGCAGTGCTTCGCCCGCTACCCCGACCACATGAAGCAGCACGACTTCTTCAAGTCCGCCATG
CCCGAAGGCTACGTCCAGGAGCGCACCATCTTCTTCAAGGACGACGGCACCTACAAGACCCGCGCCGAGG
TGAAGTTCGAGGGCGACACCCTAGTGAACCGCATCGAGCTGAAGGGCGTCGACTTCAAGGAGGACGGCAA
CATCCTGGGGCACAAGCTGGAGTACAACTTCAACAGCCACAACATCTATATCATGGCCGTCAAGCAGAAG
AACGGCATCAAGGTGAACTTCAAGATCCGCCACAACGTGGAGGACGGCAGCGTGCAGCTCGCCGACCACT
ACCAGCAGAACACCCCCATCGGCGACGGCCCCGTGCTGCTGCCCGACAGCCACTACCTGAGCACCCAGTC
CGTGCTGAGCAAAGACCCCAACGAGAAGCGCGATCACATGGTCCTGCTGGAGTTCCGCACCGCCGCCGGG
ATCACTCTCGGCATGGACGAGCTGTACAAGTAATACCCAGCTTTCTTGTACAAAGTGGTACGCGTGAATT
CACTCCTCAGGTGCAGGCTGCCTATCAGAAGGTGGTGGCTGGTGTGGCCAATGCCCTGGCTCACAAATAC
CACTGAGATCTTTTTCCCTCTGCCAAAAATTATGGGGACATCATGAAGCCCCTTGAGCATCTGACTTCTG
GCTAATAAAGGAAATTTATTTTCATTGCAATAGTGTGTTGGAATTTTTTGTGTCTCTCACTCGGAAGGAC
ATATGGGAGGGCAAATCATTTAAAACATCAGAATGAGTATTTGGTTTAGAGTTTGGCAACATATGCCCAT
ATGCTGGCTGCCATGAACAAAGGTTGGCTATAAAGAGGTCATCAGTATATGAAACAGCCCCCTGCTGTCC
ATTCCTTATTCCATAGAAAAGCCTTGACTTGAGGTTAGATTTTTTTTATATTTTGTTTTGTGTTATTTTT
TTCTTTAACATCCCTAAAATTTTCCTTACATGTTTTACTAGCCAGATTTTTCCTCCTCTCCTGACTACTC
CCAGTCATAGCTGTCCCTCTTCTCTTATGGAGATCCCTCGACCTGCAGCCCAAGCTTGGCGTAATCATGG
TCATAGCTGTTTCCTGTGTGAAATTGTTATCCGCTCACAATTCCACACAACATACGAGCCGGAAGCATAA
AGTGTAAAGCCTGGGGTGCCTAATGAGTGAGCTAACTCACATTAATTGCGTTGCGCTCACTGCCCGCTTT
CCAGTCGGGAAACCTGTCGTGCCAGCGGATCGACAGTACTAAGCTTGGTCTAATACCCAATCTCTCGTCT
TATCCAGATGTTTTATACGCCTCTGGCCCGTGTCTCAAAATCTCTGATGTTACATTGCACAAGATAAAAA
TATATCATCATGAACAATAAAACTGTCTGCTTACATAAACAGTAATACAAGGGGTGTTATGAGCCATATT
CAACGGGAAACGTCGAGGCCGCGATTAAATTCCAACATGGATGCTGATTTATATGGGTATAAATGGGCTC
GCGATAATGTCGGGCAATCAGGTGCGACAATCTATCGCTTGTATGGGAAGCCCGATGCGCCAGAGTTGTT
TCTGAAACATGGCAAAGGTAGCGTTGCCAATGATGTTACAGATGAGATGGTCAGACTAAACTGGCTGACG
GAATTTATGCCTCTTCCGACCATCAAGCATTTTATCCGTACTCCTGATGATGCATGGTTACTCACCACTG
CGATCCCCGGAAAAACAGCATTCCAGGTATTAGAAGAATATCCTGATTCAGGTGAAAATATTGTTGATGC
GCTGGCAGTGTTCCTGCGCCGGTTGCATTCGATTCCTGTTTGTAATTGTCCTTTTAACAGCGATCGCGTA
TTTCGTCTCGCTCAGGCGCAATCACGAATGAATAACGGTTTGGTTGATGCGAGTGATTTTGATGACGAGC
GTAATGGCTGGCCTGTTGAACAAGTCTGGAAAGAAATGCATAAACTTTTGCCATTCTCACCGGATTCAGT
CGTCACTCATGGTGATTTCTCACTTGATAACCTTATTTTTGACGAGGGGAAATTAATAGGTTGTATTGAT
GTTGGACGAGTCGGAATCGCAGACCGATACCAGGATCTTGCCATCCTATGGAACTGCCTCGGTGAGTTTT
CTCCTTCATTACAGAAACGGCTTTTTCAAAAATATGGTATTGATAATCCTGATATGAATAAATTGCAGTT
TCATTTGATGCTCGATGAGTTTTTCTAATCAGAATTGGTTAATTGGTTGTAACACTGGCAGAGCATTACG
CTGACTTGACGGGACGGCGCAAGCTCATGACCAAAATCCCTTAACGTGAGTTACGCGTCGTTCCACTGAG
CGTCAGAGGTATCACTAGTATTACAGAGGTAAGTTATAACAGTCGCCTAACCCAATTGAGGGGATAACGC
AGGAAAGAACATGTGAGCAAAAGGCCAGCAAAAGGCCAGGAACCGTAAAAAGGCCGCGTTGCTGGCGTTT
TTCCATAGGCTCCGCCCCCCTGACGAGCATCACAAAAATCGACGCTCAAGTCAGAGGTGGCGAAACCCGA
CAGGACTATAAAGATACCAGGCGTTTCCCCCTGGAAGCTCCCTCGTGCGCTCTCCTGTTCCGACCCTGCC
GCTTACCGGATACCTGTCCGCCTTTCTCCCTTCGGGAAGCGTGGCGCTTTCTCATAGCTCACGCTGTAGG
TATCTCAGTTCGGTGTAGGTCGTTCGCTCCAAGCTGGGCTGTGTGCACGAACCCCCCGTTCAGCCCGACC
GCTGCGCCTTATCCGGTAACTATCGTCTTGAGTCCAACCCGGTAAGACACGACTTATCGCCACTGGCAGC
AGCCACTGGTAACAGGATTAGCAGAGCGAGGTATGTAGGCGGTGCTACAGAGTTCTTGAAGTGGTGGCCT
AACTACGGCTACACTAGAAGAACAGTATTTGGTATCTGCGCTCTGCTGAAGCCAGTTACCTTCGGAAAAA
GAGTTGGTAGCTCTTGATCCGGCAAACAAACCACCGCTGGTAGCGGTGGTTTTTTTGTTTGCAAGCAGCA
GATTACGCGCAGAAAAAAAGGATCTCAAGAAGATCCTTTGATCTTTTCTACGGGGTCTGACGCTCAGTGG
AACGAAAACTCACGTTAAGGGATTTTGGTCATGAGATTATCAAAAAGGATCTTCACCTAGATCCTTTTAA
ATTAAAAATGAAGTTTTAAATCAATCTAAAGTATATATGAGTAAACTTGGTCTGACAGTTACCAATGCTT
AATCAGTGAGGCACCTATCTCAGCGATCTGTCTATTTCGTTCATCCATAGTTGCCTGACTCCCCGTCGTG
TAGATAACTACGATACGGGAGGGCTTACCATCTGGCCCCAGTGCTGCAATGATACCGCGAGAACCACGCT
CACCGGCTCCAGATTTATCAGCAATAAACCAGCCAGCCGGAAGGGCCGAGCGCAGAAGTGGTCCTGCAAC
TTTATCCGCCTCCATCCAGTCTATTAATTGTTGCCGGGAAGCTAGAGTAAGTAGTTCGCCAGTTAATAGT
TTGCGCAACGTTGTTGCCATTGCTACAGGCATCGTGGTGTCACGCTCGTCGTTTGGTATGGCTTCATTCA
GCTCCGGTTCCCAACGATCAAGGCGAGTTACATGATCCCCCATGTTGTGCAAAAAAGCGGTTAGCTCCTT
CGGTCCTCCGATCGTTGTCAGAAGTAAGTTGGCCGCAGTGTTATCACTCATGGTTATGGCAGCACTGCAT
AATTCTCTTACTGTCATGCCATCCGTAAGATGCTTTTCTGTGACTGGTGAGTACTCAACCAAGTCATTCT
GAGAATAGTGTATGCGGCGACCGAGTTGCTCTTGCCCGGCGTCAATACGGGATAATACCGCGCCACATAG
CAGAACTTTAAAAGTGCTCATCATTGGAAAACGTTCTTCGGGGCGAAAACTCTCAAGGATCTTACCGCTG
TTGAGATCCAGTTCGATGTAACCCACTCGTGCACCCAACTGATCTTCAGCATCTTTTACTTTCACCAGCG
TTTCTGGGTGAGCAAAAACAGGAAGGCAAAATGCCGCAAAAAAGGGAATAAGGGCGACACGGAAATGTTG
AATACTCATACTCTTCCTTTTTCAATATTATTGAAGCATTTATCAAGGTTATTGTCTCATGAGCGGATAC
ATATTTGAATGTACCGAATTTCTCGAGGGCTTGTCGACGACGGCGGTCTCCGTCGTCAGGATCATGAATT
CGACCGCCTGTCTCAAGGTGCCACCATGACCGAGTACAAGCCCACGGTGCGCCTCGCCACCCGCGACGAC
GTCCCCCGGGCCGTACGCACCCTCGCCGCCGCGTTCGCCGACTACCCCGCCACGCGCCACACCGTCGACC
CGGACCGCCACATCGAGCGGGTCACCGAGCTGCAAGAACTCTTCCTCACGCGCGTCGGGCTCGACATCGG
CAAGGTGTGGGTCGCGGACGACGGCGCCGCGGTGGCGGTCTGGACCACGCCGGAGAGCGTCGAAGCGGGG
GCGGTGTTCGCCGAGATCGGCCCGCGCATGGCCGAGTTGAGCGGTTCCCGGCTGGCCGCGCAGCAACAGA
TGGAAGGCCTCCTGGCGCCGCACCGGCCCAAGGAGCCCGCGTGGTTCCTGGCCACCGTCGGCGTCTCGCC
CGACCACCAGGGCAAGGGTCTGGGCAGCGCCGTCGTGCTCCCCGGAGTGGAGGCGGCCGAGCGCGCCGGG
GTGCCCGCCTTCCTGGAGACATCCGCGCCCCGCAACCTCCCCTTCTACGAGCGGCTCGGCTTCACCGTCA
CCGCCGACGTCGAGGTGCCCGAAGGACCGCGCACCTGGTGCATGACCCGCAAGCCCGGTGCCTGAGCTTT
GAGACTACGCGTGAATTCACTCCTCAGGTGCAGGCTGCCTATCAGAAGGTGGTGGCTGGTGTGGCCAATG
CCCTGGCTCACAAATACCACTGAGATCTTTTTCCCTCTGCCAAAAATTATGGGGACATCATGAAGCCCCT
TGAGCATCTGACTTCTGGCTAATAAAGGAAATTTATTTTCATTGCAATAGTGTGTTGGAATTTTTTGTGT
CTCTCACTCGGAAGGACATATGGGAGGGCAAATCATTTAAAACATCAGAATGAGTATTTGGTTTAGAGTT
TGGCAACATATGCCCATATGCTGGCTGCCATGAACAAAGGTTGGCTATAAAGAGGTCATCAGTATATGAA
ACAGCCCCCTGCTGTCCATTCCTTATTCCATAGAAAAGCCTTGACTTGAGGTTAGATTTTTTTTATATTT
TGTTTTGTGTTATTTTTTTCTTTAACATCCCTAAAATTTTCCTTACATGTTTTACTAGCCAGATTTTTCC
TCCTCTCCTGACTACTCCCAGTCATAGCTGTCCCTCTTCTCTTATGGAGATCCCTCGACCTGCAGCCCAA
GCTTGAATTCTCTAGAATTACCCTGTTATCCCTATGCTTGGTTTACCGAGCTCTTATTGGTTTTCAAACT
TCATTGACTGTGCCCAACGCGCCTGGGAGCTCACGGGGACAGCCCCCCCCCAAAGCCCCCAGGGATGTAA
TTACGTCCCTCCCCCGCTAGGGGGCAGCAGCGAGCCGCCCGGGGCTCCGCTCCGGTCCGGCGCTCCCCCC
GCATCCCCGAGCCGGCAGCGTGCGGGGACAGCCCGGGCACGGGGAAGGTGGCACGGGATCGCTTTCCTCT
GAACGCTTCTCGCTGCTCTTTGAGCCTGCAGACACCTGGGGGGATACGGGGAAAAAGCTAGGCTGAAAGA
CCGGTTCTTAGAATGACACGCGCCTGGGAGCTCACGGGGACAGCCCCCCCCCAAAGCCCCCAGGGATGTA
ATTACGTCCCTCCCCCGCTAGGGGGCAGCAGCGAGCCGCCCGGGGCTCCGCTCCGGTCCGGCGCTCCCCC
CGCATCCCCGAGCCGGCAGCGTGCGGGGACAGCCCGGGCACGGGGAAGGTGGCACGGGATCGCTTTCCTC
TGAACGCTTCTCGCTGCTCTTTGAGCCTGCAGACACCTGGGGGGATACGGGGAAAAAGCTAACTTCTGAG
ACGACAACTTTGTATAGAAAAGTTGGCTCCGAATTCGCCCTTGACAGCAGAGATCCAGTTTGGTTAATTA
ATT
Features (pLannotate 1.2.2; 28 found; start..end, strand, type, name):
     20..231     +  promoter       EF-1α core promoter: core promoter for human elongation factor EF-1α
    232..1170    +  intron         EF-1α intron A: intron upstream of the start codon of human EF-1α
   1197..1217    +  protein_bind   attB1: mutant version of attB; core recombination site for the Gateway® BP reaction BP Clonase™
   1237..1932    +  CDS            mKate2: mKate2 is a basic (constitutively fluorescent) red fluorescent protein published in 2009, derived from Entacmaea quadricolor. It is reported to be a rapidly-maturing monomer with moderate acid sensitivity.
   1952..1976    -  protein_bind   attB2: mutant version of attB; recombination site for the Gateway® BP reaction BP Clonase™
   2124..2198    +  CDS            HBB (fragment): HBB_PONPY - Experimental evidence at transcript level: Swiss-Prot protein existence level 2. Involved in oxygen transport from the lung to the various peripheral tissues. From Pongo pygmaeus (Bornean orangutan).
   2269..2324    +  polyA_signal   β-globin poly(A) signal: rabbit β-globin polyadenylation signal (Gil and Proudfoot, 1987)
   2708..2733    +  misc_feature   SA: splice acceptor site
   3405..3425    +  protein_bind   attB4: mutant version of attB; core recombination site for the Gateway® BP reaction BP Clonase™
   3493..3704    +  promoter       EF-1α core promoter: core promoter for human elongation factor EF-1α
   3705..4643    +  intron         EF-1α intron A: intron upstream of the start codon of human EF-1α
   4670..4690    +  protein_bind   attB1: mutant version of attB; core recombination site for the Gateway® BP reaction BP Clonase™
   4704..5420    +  CDS            EBFP2: EBFP2 is a basic (constitutively fluorescent) blue fluorescent protein published in 2007, derived from Aequorea victoria. It is reported to be a rapidly-maturing monomer with moderate acid sensitivity.
   5425..5449    -  protein_bind   attB2: mutant version of attB; recombination site for the Gateway® BP reaction BP Clonase™
   5453..5533    +  CDS            HBB (fragment): HBB_PONPY - Experimental evidence at transcript level: Swiss-Prot protein existence level 2. Involved in oxygen transport from the lung to the various peripheral tissues. From Pongo pygmaeus (Bornean orangutan).
   5604..5659    +  polyA_signal   β-globin poly(A) signal: rabbit β-globin polyadenylation signal (Gil and Proudfoot, 1987)
   6042..6064    -  protein_bind   lac operator (fragment): The lac repressor binds to the lac operator to inhibit transcription in E. coli. This inhibition can be relieved by adding lactose or isopropyl-β-D-thiogalactopyranoside (IPTG). lac repressor encoded by lacI
   6068..6098    -  promoter       lac promoter: promoter for the E. coli lac operon
   6113..6134    -  protein_bind   CAP binding site: CAP binding activates transcription in the presence of cAMP. E. coli catabolite activator protein
   6147..6186    -  CDS            lacI (fragment): lac repressor; lacI; The lac repressor binds to the lac operator to inhibit transcription in E. coli. This inhibition can be relieved by adding lactose or isopropyl-β-D-thiogalactopyranoside (IPTG).
   6359..7168    +  CDS            KanR: aminoglycoside phosphotransferase; aph(3')-Ia; confers resistance to kanamycin in bacteria or G418 (Geneticin®) in eukaryotes
   7420..8008    -  rep_origin     ori: high-copy-number ColE1/pMB1/pBR322/pUC origin of replication
   8179..9039    -  CDS            AmpR: β-lactamase; bla; confers resistance to ampicillin, carbenicillin, and related antibiotics
   9040..9111    -  promoter       AmpR promoter: bla
   9196..9795    +  CDS            PuroR: puromycin N-acetyltransferase; pac from Streptomyces alboniger; confers resistance to puromycin
   9810..9890    +  CDS            HBB (fragment): HBB_PONPY - Experimental evidence at transcript level: Swiss-Prot protein existence level 2. Involved in oxygen transport from the lung to the various peripheral tissues. From Pongo pygmaeus (Bornean orangutan).
   9961..10016   +  polyA_signal   β-globin poly(A) signal: rabbit β-globin polyadenylation signal (Gil and Proudfoot, 1987)
  10995..11015   +  protein_bind   attB4: mutant version of attB; core recombination site for the Gateway® BP reaction BP Clonase™
