[The description below was written by a language model from this plasmid's Addgene catalogue record and pLannotate feature annotations shown in this document.]
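Description:
LSB-hsa-miR-10a-5p is a mammalian expression plasmid built on the "Low Sensor Backbone" (LSB) and designed as a two-colour fluorescent sensor of microRNA activity. It carries two parallel transcription units, each driven by the human EF-1α core promoter with its intron A and terminated by a rabbit β-globin polyadenylation signal. The first unit encodes the red fluorescent protein mKate2. According to the catalogue entry, its 3' UTR contains a target site for human miR-10a-5p, although that site is not annotated as a separate feature in the table. The second unit encodes the blue protein EBFP2 and serves as an untargeted internal reference. When miR-10a-5p is active in a transfected cell, the mKate2 transcript is repressed while EBFP2 is unaffected, so the mKate2-to-EBFP2 ratio reports miRNA activity while normalising for plasmid dose and expression capacity. Gateway attB1/attB2 and attB4 scars flank the coding regions and promoters, reflecting modular assembly of the units. The record lists Gibson cloning for the insert.

A puromycin N-acetyltransferase gene, followed by a third β-globin poly(A) signal, allows selection in mammalian cells. No promoter for it is annotated directly upstream. In bacteria the plasmid replicates from a high-copy ColE1/pUC-type origin and carries both ampicillin and kanamycin resistance genes, along with remnant lac promoter/operator sequences. The depositor notes that the repeated poly(A) element makes the plasmid inherently unstable. They also report small insertions flanking the puromycin coding region relative to the depositor's sequence, which are stated not to affect selection. The annotated sequence is labelled a partial sequencing result.
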