Addgene plasmid #103177: LSB-hsa-miR-10a-5p
Purpose: Used to sense miRNA activity using fluorescence based tools. hsa-miR-10a-5p target in 3' UTR of of mKate. miRNA activity can be measured by the repression of mKate2 relative to EBFP2 fluorescent proteins . Plasmid is inherently unstable; please see Depositor Comments
Depositing lab: Ron Weiss. Depositing organization: Massachusetts Institute of Technology. Publication: A mixed antagonistic/synergistic miRNA repression model enables accurate predictions of multi-input miRNA sensor activity. Gam JJ, Babb J, Weiss R. Nat Commun. 2018 Jun 22;9(1):2430. doi: 10.1038/s41467-018-04575-0. PubMed 29934631.
Backbone
  Vector backbone: Low Sensor Backbone (LSB)
  Vector type: Mammalian Expression, Synthetic Biology
Growth in bacteria
  Bacterial resistance: Ampicillin and Kanamycin, 100 & 50 μg/mL
  Growth temperature: 30°C
  Growth strain: NEB Stable
  Copy number: High Copy
Gene/Insert
  Gene/Insert name: hsa-miR-10a-5p target
  Species: H. sapiens (human)
  Entrez Gene: MIR10A (a.k.a. MIRN10A, hsa-mir-10a, miRNA10A, mir-10a)
  Promoter: EF-1a
  Cloning method: Gibson Cloning
Terms and licenses: Academic/Nonprofit Terms; Industry Terms: Not Available to Industry
Depositor comments: Please note that this plasmid is inherently unstable due to a repeating poly A element. We recommend performing a diagnostic digest on multiple colonies upon receipt. The depositors would like to note the presence of several discrepancies between the depositor sequence and physical plasmid sequence. In particular, the sequences upstream and downstream of the puromycin coding region have 10 bp insertions which do not affect the ability to perform puromycin selection. The sequences for those regions within the physical plasmids are as follows: Upstream of Puro: GAATTCGACCGCCTGTCTCAAGGTGCCACC; Downstream of Puro: GCTTTGAGACTACGCGTGAATTCACTCCTC.
How to cite: LSB-hsa-miR-10a-5p was a gift from Ron Weiss (Addgene plasmid # 103177 ; http://n2t.net/addgene:103177 ; RRID:Addgene_103177)
