>Addgene plasmid #103177 | LSB-hsa-miR-10a-5p | depositor partial sequence | sequence record 195404 | hsa-miR-10a-5p target
CACAAATTCGGATCTACAGGGTA
